>Addgene plasmid #199275 | pegRNA_LMNA_CR-2-5 | addgene full sequence | sequence record 390159 | Addgene NGS Result
TACCAAGGTCGGGCAGGAAGAGGGCCTATTTCCCATGATTCCTTCATATTTGCATATACGATACAAGGCT
GTTAGAGAGATAATTAGAATTAATTTGACTGTAAACACAAAGATATTAGTACAAAATACGTGACGTAGAA
AGTAATAATTTCTTGGGTAGTTTGCAGTTTTAAAATTATGTTTTAAAATGGACTATCATATGCTTACCGT
AACTTGAAAGTATTTCGATTTCTTGGCTTTATATATCTTGTGGAAAGGACGAAACACCGGCCGACAAGGC
ATCTGCCAGGTTTTAGAGCTAGAAATAGCAAGTTAAAATAAGGCTAGTCCGTTATCAACTTGAAAAAGTG
GGACCGAGTCGGTCCAGATGGGTCCGCCCACCTGGGCTCCTGAGCCGCTGGCAGATGCCTTGTTTTTTTT
AAGCTTGGGCCGCTCGAGGTACCTCTCTACATATGACATGTGAGCAAAAGGCCAGCAAAAGGCCAGGAAC
CGTAAAAAGGCCGCGTTGCTGGCGTTTTTCCATAGGCTCCGCCCCCCTGACGAGCATCACAAAAATCGAC
GCTCAAGTCAGAGGTGGCGAAACCCGACAGGACTATAAAGATACCAGGCGTTTCCCCCTGGAAGCTCCCT
CGTGCGCTCTCCTGTTCCGACCCTGCCGCTTACCGGATACCTGTCCGCCTTTCTCCCTTCGGGAAGCGTG
GCGCTTTCTCATAGCTCACGCTGTAGGTATCTCAGTTCGGTGTAGGTCGTTCGCTCCAAGCTGGGCTGTG
TGCACGAACCCCCCGTTCAGCCCGACCGCTGCGCCTTATCCGGTAACTATCGTCTTGAGTCCAACCCGGT
AAGACACGACTTATCGCCACTGGCAGCAGCCACTGGTAACAGGATTAGCAGAGCGAGGTATGTAGGCGGT
GCTACAGAGTTCTTGAAGTGGTGGCCTAACTACGGCTACACTAGAAGAACAGTATTTGGTATCTGCGCTC
TGCTGAAGCCAGTTACCTTCGGAAAAAGAGTTGGTAGCTCTTGATCCGGCAAACAAACCACCGCTGGTAG
CGGTGGTTTTTTTGTTTGCAAGCAGCAGATTACGCGCAGAAAAAAAGGATCTCAAGAAGATCCTTTGATC
TTTTCTACGGGGTCTGACGCTCAGTGGAACGAAAACTCACGTTAAGGGATTTTGGTCATGAGATTATCAA
AAAGGATCTTCACCTAGATCCTTTTAAATTAAAAATGAAGTTTTAAATCAATCTAAAGTATATATGAGTA
AACTTGGTCTGACAGTTACCAATGCTTAATCAGTGAGGCACCTATCTCAGCGATCTGTCTATTTCGTTCA
TCCATAGTTGCCTGACTCCCCGTCGTGTAGATAACTACGATACGGGAGGGCTTACCATCTGGCCCCAGTG
CTGCAATGATACCGCGAGATCCACGCTCACCGGCTCCAGATTTATCAGCAATAAACCAGCCAGCCGGAAG
GGCCGAGCGCAGAAGTGGTCCTGCAACTTTATCCGCCTCCATCCAGTCTATTAATTGTTGCCGGGAAGCT
AGAGTAAGTAGTTCGCCAGTTAATAGTTTGCGCAACGTTGTTGCCATTGCTACAGGCATCGTGGTGTCAC
GCTCGTCGTTTGGTATGGCTTCATTCAGCTCCGGTTCCCAACGATCAAGGCGAGTTACATGATCCCCCAT
GTTGTGCAAAAAAGCGGTTAGCTCCTTCGGTCCTCCGATCGTTGTCAGAAGTAAGTTGGCCGCAGTGTTA
TCACTCATGGTTATGGCAGCACTGCATAATTCTCTTACTGTCATGCCATCCGTAAGATGCTTTTCTGTGA
CTGGTGAGTACTCAACCAAGTCATTCTGAGAATAGTGTATGCGGCGACCGAGTTGCTCTTGCCCGGCGTC
AATACGGGATAATACCGCGCCACATAGCAGAACTTTAAAAGTGCTCATCATTGGAAAACGTTCTTCGGGG
CGAAAACTCTCAAGGATCTTACCGCTGTTGAGATCCAGTTCGATGTAACCCACTCGTGCACCCAACTGAT
CTTCAGCATCTTTTACTTTCACCAGCGTTTCTGGGTGAGCAAAAACAGGAAGGCAAAATGCCGCAAAAAA
GGGAATAAGGGCGACACGGAAATGTTGAATACTCATACTCTTCCTTTTTCAATATTATTGAAGCATTTAT
CAGGGTTATTGTCTCATGAGCGGATACATATTTGAATGTATTTAGAAAAATAAACAAATAGGGGTTCCGC
GCACATTTCCCCGAAAAGTGCCACCTGACGTCGCTAGCTGTACAAAAAAGCAGGCTTTAAAGGAACCAAT
TCAGTCGACTGGATCCGG
Features (pLannotate 1.2.2; 6 found; start..end, strand, type, name):
     20..260     +  promoter       U6 promoter: RNA polymerase III promoter for human U6 snRNA
    290..363     +  misc_RNA       gRNA scaffold: guide RNA scaffold for the Streptococcus pyogenes CRISPR/Cas9 system
    517..1105    -  rep_origin     ori: high-copy-number ColE1/pMB1/pBR322/pUC origin of replication
   1276..2136    -  CDS            AmpR: β-lactamase; bla; confers resistance to ampicillin, carbenicillin, and related antibiotics
   2137..2241    -  promoter       AmpR promoter: bla
   2279..2296    +  protein_bind   attB1 (fragment): mutant version of attB; recombination site for the Gateway® BP reaction BP Clonase™
