[The description below was written by a language model from this plasmid's Addgene catalogue record and pLannotate feature annotations shown in this document.]
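Description:
pegRNA_LMNA_CR-2-5 is a compact (about 2.3 kb) mammalian expression plasmid built on a pU6 backbone and designed solely to transcribe a prime editing guide RNA in human cells. It is maintained in E. coli through a high-copy ColE1/pUC-type origin of replication and selected with ampicillin via the β-lactamase gene driven by its native bla promoter. There is no mammalian selection marker, reporter or viral element annotated, so the plasmid is suited to transient delivery rather than stable integration or packaging. A short fragment resembling a Gateway attB1 site is also detected near the end of the sequence; it appears to be a backbone remnant with no stated function.

The payload is a synthetic pegRNA, listed as "LMNA 1824TtoC pegRNA", placed downstream of the human U6 promoter, an RNA polymerase III promoter commonly used for small, uncapped RNAs with defined ends. The short gap between the promoter and the annotated Streptococcus pyogenes Cas9 guide RNA scaffold is consistent with the position of the 20-nt spacer. As in any pegRNA, a 3′ extension carrying a primer binding site and reverse-transcription template would be expected to follow the scaffold, although this segment is not separately annotated in the feature table. When co-delivered with a prime editor supplied from a separate construct, the pegRNA directs nicking at the LMNA locus and templates reversion of the c.1824C>T mutation back to the wild-type base. According to the record, it was used in work on improving prime editing and cytosine base editing efficiency in human pluripotent stem cells through transient p53 inhibition.
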