Addgene plasmid #199275: pegRNA_LMNA_CR-2-5
Purpose: pegRNA used to correct LMNA (c.1824C > T) mutation
Depositing lab: Ting Zhou. Depositing organization: Memorial Sloan-Kettering Cancer Center. Publication: Transient inhibition of p53 enhances prime editing and cytosine base-editing efficiencies in human pluripotent stem cells. Li M, Zhong A, Wu Y, Sidharta M, Beaury M, Zhao X, Studer L, Zhou T. Nat Commun. 2022 Oct 27;13(1):6354. doi: 10.1038/s41467-022-34045-7. PubMed 36302757.
Backbone
  Vector backbone: pU6
  Vector type: Mammalian Expression
Growth in bacteria
  Bacterial resistance: Ampicillin, 100 μg/mL
  Growth temperature: 37°C
  Growth strain: DH5alpha
  Copy number: High Copy
Gene/Insert
  Gene/Insert name: LMNA 1824TtoC pegRNA
  gRNA/shRNA sequence: GCCGACAAGGCATCTGCCAG
  Species: Synthetic
  Cloning method: Ligation Independent Cloning
  Sequencing primers: 5′ LKO.1 5'
Resource information
  A portion of this plasmid was derived from a plasmid made by: The backbone is from Addgene Plasmid #132777.
Terms and licenses: Academic/Nonprofit Terms; Industry Terms: Not Available to Industry
How to cite: pegRNA_LMNA_CR-2-5 was a gift from Ting Zhou (Addgene plasmid # 199275 ; http://n2t.net/addgene:199275 ; RRID:Addgene_199275)
